Addgene plasmid #156631: pD649-HAsp-SLAMF8-Fc(DAPA)-AviTag-6xHis
Purpose: Mammalian expression of cell-surface protein extracellular domain fused to Fc(DAPA)-Avi-6xHis. Protein is secreted from cells.
Depositing lab: Chris Garcia. Depositing organization: Stanford University. Publication: A Human IgSF Cell-Surface Interactome Reveals a Complex Network of Protein-Protein Interactions. Wojtowicz WM, Vielmetter J, Fernandes RA, Siepe DH, Eastman CL, Chisholm GB, Cox S, Klock H, Anderson PW, Rue SM, Miller JJ, Glaser SM, Bragstad ML, Vance J, Lam AW, Lesley SA, Zinn K, Garcia KC. Cell. 2020 Aug 20;182(4):1027-1043.e17. doi: 10.1016/j.cell.2020.07.025. PubMed 32822567.
Backbone
  Vector backbone: pD649
  Backbone size w/o insert (bp): 6106
  Vector type: Mammalian Expression
Growth in bacteria
  Bacterial resistance: Ampicillin, 100 μg/mL
  Growth temperature: 37°C
  Growth strain: DH5alpha
  Copy number: High Copy
Gene/Insert
  Gene/Insert name: SLAMF8 (alt name: SLAF8)
  Species: H. sapiens (human)
  Insert size (bp): 633
  Mutation: Fc region of human IgG contains D265A and P329A mutations (DAPA)
  Entrez Gene: SLAMF8 (a.k.a. RP11-190A12.3, BLAME, CD353, SBBI42)
  Promoter: CMV/SP6
  Tag / fusion protein: Fc(DAPA)-AviTag-6xHis (C terminal on backbone)
  Cloning method: Restriction Enzyme; 5′ cloning site GCGGCCGC (not destroyed); 3′ cloning site GGCGCGCC (not destroyed)
  Sequencing primers: 5′ ATTTAGGTGACACTATAG; 3′ CACGTACCAGTTGAACTTCACC
Resource information
  A portion of this plasmid was derived from a plasmid made by: synthesis by ThermoFisher
Terms and licenses: Academic/Nonprofit Terms; Industry Terms: Not Available to Industry
Depositor comments: Some plasmids in this collection may have an IS4-like element ISVsa5 family transposase upstream of the CMV promoter.
How to cite: pD649-HAsp-SLAMF8-Fc(DAPA)-AviTag-6xHis was a gift from Chris Garcia (Addgene plasmid # 156631 ; http://n2t.net/addgene:156631 ; RRID:Addgene_156631)
