[The description below was written by a language model from this plasmid's Addgene catalogue record and pLannotate feature annotations shown in this document.]
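Description:
pD649-HAsp-SLAMF8-Fc(DAPA)-AviTag-6xHis is a mammalian expression plasmid built on the pD649 backbone for producing a secreted, soluble form of the human cell-surface protein SLAMF8 (also called BLAME or CD353). It is maintained in E. coli at high copy through a ColE1/pUC-type origin and selected with ampicillin via a β-lactamase gene. The sequenced record is 6,739 nt, consistent with the stated 6,106 bp backbone plus the 633 bp insert. Automated annotation also picks up short remnants of KanR, lacZα, an rrnB terminator and f1 ori, which appear to be non-functional backbone fragments.

Expression is driven by the CMV immediate-early enhancer and promoter, followed by a fragment of CMV intron A and an SP6 promoter that can serve for in vitro transcription and as a sequencing primer site. The open reading frame begins with a signal peptide: the name indicates an HA signal peptide ("HAsp"), although the annotation software matched part of this region to an immunoglobulin heavy-chain signal sequence. It continues with the SLAMF8 extracellular domain, cloned between retained NotI and AscI sites, fused in frame to a human IgG1 Fc. The Fc carries the D265A and P329A (DAPA) substitutions, generally used to reduce Fc effector-function binding. It is followed by an AviTag for site-specific biotinylation by BirA and a 6xHis tag for metal-affinity purification, then a bGH polyadenylation signal. A separate SV40/EM7 promoter cassette carries a puromycin N-acetyltransferase gene with an SV40 poly(A) signal, which could allow selection of transfected mammalian cells.

The plasmid belongs to a collection made for screening extracellular interactions among human immunoglobulin-superfamily proteins. The depositor notes that some plasmids in the set may carry an IS4-like transposase insertion upstream of the CMV promoter; no such element is annotated here.
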