Features (pLannotate 1.2.2; 21 found; start..end, strand, type, name):
    119..143     -  CDS            KanR (fragment): aminoglycoside phosphotransferase; aph(3')-Ia; confers resistance to kanamycin
    254..842     +  rep_origin     ori: high-copy-number ColE1/pMB1/pBR322/pUC origin of replication
   1067..1084    +  terminator     rrnB T2 terminator (fragment): transcription terminator T2 from the E. coli rrnB gene
   1109..1128    -  CDS            lacZα (fragment): LacZα fragment of β-galactosidase; lacZ fragment
   1584..1600    +  protein_bind   lac operator: The lac repressor binds to the lac operator to inhibit transcription in E. coli. This inhibition can be relieved by adding lactose or isopropyl-β-D-thiogalactopyranoside (IPTG). lac repressor encoded by lacI
   1843..2146    +  enhancer       CMV enhancer: human cytomegalovirus immediate early enhancer
   2147..2350    +  promoter       CMV promoter: human cytomegalovirus (CMV) immediate early promoter
   2486..2529    +  intron         CMV intron (fragment): modified intron A from human cytomegalovirus
   2581..2599    +  promoter       SP6 promoter: promoter for bacteriophage SP6 RNA polymerase
   2603..2640    +  CDS            IgH signal sequence (fragment): signal sequence from the mouse immunoglobulin heavy chain variable region
   2749..3381    +  CDS            SLAMF8 (fragment): SLAF8_HUMAN - Also known as BLAME. Experimental evidence at protein level: Swiss-Prot protein existence level 1. May play a role in B-lineage commitment and/or modulation of signaling through the B-cell receptor. From Homo sapiens (Human).
   3397..4074    +  CDS            IGHG1 (fragment): IGHG1_HUMAN - Experimental evidence at protein level: Swiss-Prot protein existence level 1. Constant region of immunoglobulin heavy chains. Immunoglobulins, also known as antibodies, are membrane-bound or secreted glycoproteins produced by B lymphocytes. In the recognition phase of humoral immunity, the membrane-bound immunoglobulins serve as receptors which, upon binding of a specific antigen, trigger the clonal expansion and differentiation of B lymphocytes into immunoglobulins- secreting plasma cells. Secreted immunoglobulins mediate the effector phase of humoral immunity, which results in
   4289..4400    +  polyA_signal   bGH poly(A) signal: bovine growth hormone polyadenylation signal
   4401..4509    +  rep_origin     f1 ori (fragment): f1 bacteriophage origin of replication; arrow indicates direction of (+) strand synthesis
   4523..4852    +  promoter       SV40 promoter: SV40 enhancer and early promoter
   4900..4947    +  promoter       EM7 promoter: synthetic bacterial promoter&nbsp
   4966..5565    +  CDS            PuroR (fragment): puromycin N-acetyltransferase; pac from Streptomyces; confers resistance to puromycin
   5575..5700    +  CDS            ble (fragment): BLE_KLEPN - Experimental evidence at protein level: Swiss-Prot protein existence level 1. Binding protein with a strong affinity to the bleomycin family of antibiotics. Binds to CL990; an antimitotic-antibiotic compound. From Klebsiella pneumoniae.
   5695..5816    +  polyA_signal   SV40 poly(A) signal: SV40 polyadenylation signal
   5869..6729    -  CDS            AmpR: β-lactamase; bla; confers resistance to ampicillin, carbenicillin, and related antibiotics
   6732..89      -  promoter       AmpR promoter (fragment) (across the origin): bla
>Addgene plasmid #156631 | pD649-HAsp-SLAMF8-Fc(DAPA)-AviTag-6xHis | addgene full sequence | sequence record 444410 | Addgene NGS Result
TTTCAATATTATTGAAGCATTTATCAGGGTTATTGTCTCATGAGCGGATACATATTTGAATGTATTTAGA
AAAATAAACAAATAGGGGTCAGTGTTACAACCAATTAACCAATTCTGAACATTATCGCGAGCCCATTTAT
ACCTGAATATGGCTCATAACACCCCTTGCTCATGACCAAAATCCCTTAACGTGAGTTACGCGCGCGTCGT
TCCACTGAGCGTCAGACCCCGTAGAAAAGATCAAAGGATCTTCTTGAGATCCTTTTTTTCTGCGCGTAAT
CTGCTGCTTGCAAACAAAAAAACCACCGCTACCAGCGGTGGTTTGTTTGCCGGATCAAGAGCTACCAACT
CTTTTTCCGAAGGTAACTGGCTTCAGCAGAGCGCAGATACCAAATACTGTTCTTCTAGTGTAGCCGTAGT
TAGCCCACCACTTCAAGAACTCTGTAGCACCGCCTACATACCTCGCTCTGCTAATCCTGTTACCAGTGGC
TGCTGCCAGTGGCGATAAGTCGTGTCTTACCGGGTTGGACTCAAGACGATAGTTACCGGATAAGGCGCAG
CGGTCGGGCTGAACGGGGGGTTCGTGCACACAGCCCAGCTTGGAGCGAACGACCTACACCGAACTGAGAT
ACCTACAGCGTGAGCTATGAGAAAGCGCCACGCTTCCCGAAGGGAGAAAGGCGGACAGGTATCCGGTAAG
CGGCAGGGTCGGAACAGGAGAGCGCACGAGGGAGCTTCCAGGGGGAAACGCCTGGTATCTTTATAGTCCT
GTCGGGTTTCGCCACCTCTGACTTGAGCGTCGATTTTTGTGATGCTCGTCAGGGGGGCGGAGCCTATGGA
AAAACGCCAGCAACGCGGCCTTTTTACGGTTCCTGGCCTTTTGCTGGCCTTTTGCTCACATGTTCTTTCC
TGCGTTATCCCCTGATTCTGTGGATAACCGTATTACCGCCTTTGAGTGAGCTGATACCGCTCGCCGCAGC
CGAACGACCGAGCGCAGCGAGTCAGTGAGCGAGGAAGCGGAAGGCGAGAGTAGGGAACTGCCAGGCATCA
AACTAAGCAGAAGGCCCCTGACGGATGGCCTTTTTGCGTTTCTACAAACTCTTTCTGTGTTGTAAAACGA
CGGCCAGTCTTAAGCTCGGGCCCCCTGGGCGGTTCTGATAACGAGTAATCGTTAATCCGCAAATAACGTA
AAAACCCGCTTCGGCGGGTTTTTTTATGGGGGGAGTTTAGGGAAAGAGCATTTGTCAGAATATTTAAGGG
CGCCTGTCACTTTGCTTGATATATGAGAATTATTTAACCTTATAAATGAGAAAAAAGCAACGCACTTTAA
ATAAGATACGTTGCTTTTTCGATTGATGAACACCTATAATTAAACTATTCATCTATTATTTATGATTTTT
TGTATATACAATATTTCTAGTTTGTTAAAGAGAATTAAGAAAATAAATCTCGAAAATAATAAAGGGAAAA
TCAGTTTTTGATATCAAAATTATACATGTCAACGATAATACAAAATATAATACAAACTATAAGATGTTAT
CAGTATTTATTATCATTTAGAATAAATTTTGTGTCGCCCTTAATTGTGAGCGGATAACAATTACGAGCTT
CATGCACAGTGGCGTTGACTCAATATTGGCCATTAGCCATATTATTCATTGGTTATATAGCATAAATCAA
TATTGGCTATTGGCCATTGCATACGTTGTATCTATATCATAATATGTACATTTATATTGGCTCATGTCCA
ATATGACCGCCATGTTGGCATTGATTATTGACTAGTTATTAATAGTAATCAATTACGGGGTCATTAGTTC
ATAGCCCATATATGGAGTTCCGCGTTACATAACTTACGGTAAATGGCCCGCCTGGCTGACCGCCCAACGA
CCCCCGCCCATTGACGTCAATAATGACGTATGTTCCCATAGTAACGCCAATAGGGACTTTCCATTGACGT
CAATGGGTGGAGTATTTACGGTAAACTGCCCACTTGGCAGTACATCAAGTGTATCATATGCCAAGTACGC
CCCCTATTGACGTCAATGACGGTAAATGGCCCGCCTGGCATTATGCCCAGTACATGACCTTATGGGACTT
TCCTACTTGGCAGTACATCTACGTATTAGTCATCGCTATTACCATGGTGATGCGGTTTTGGCAGTACATC
AATGGGCGTGGATAGCGGTTTGACTCACGGGGATTTCCAAGTCTCCACCCCATTGACGTCAATGGGAGTT
TGTTTTGGCACCAAAATCAACGGGACTTTCCAAAATGTCGTAACAACTCCGCCCCATTGACGCAAATGGG
CGGTAGGCGTGTACGGTGGGAGGTCTATATAAGCAGAGCTCGTTTAGTGAACCGTCAGATCGCCTGGAGA
CGCCATCCACGCTGTTTTGACCTCCATAGAAGACACCGGGACCGATCCAGCCTCCGCGGCCGGGAACGGT
GCATTGGAACGCGGATTCCCCGTGCCAAGAGTGACGTAAGTACCGCCTATAGAGTCTATAGGCCCACCCC
CTTGGCTTCGTTAGAACGCGGCTACAATTAATACATAACCTTATGTATCATACACATACGATTTAGGTGA
CACTATAGAATAACATCCACTTTGCCTTTCTCTCCACAGGTGTCCACTCCCAGGTCCAACTGCACCTCGG
TTCTATCGAAAACGCGCCTGCTAGCGCCACCATGAAGACCATCATTGCCCTGAGCTACATCTTCTGCCTG
GTGTTCGCTGCGGCCGCCGCTCAGGTTCTGTCTAAAGTTGGAGGATCTGTGCTGCTGGTGGCCGCCAGAC
CTCCTGGATTTCAAGTGCGGGAAGCCATTTGGAGAAGCCTGTGGCCTTCTGAGGAACTGCTGGCCACCTT
CTTCAGAGGCAGCCTGGAAACCCTGTACCACAGCAGATTTCTGGGCAGAGCCCAGCTGCACTCCAACCTG
TCTCTGGAACTGGGACCTCTGGAAAGCGGCGACAGCGGCAATTTTTCCGTGCTGATGGTGGACACCAGAG
GCCAGCCTTGGACACAGACACTGCAGCTGAAGGTGTACGACGCCGTGCCTAGACCTGTGGTCCAGGTGTT
CATTGCCGTGGAAAGAGATGCCCAGCCTAGCAAGACCTGTCAGGTGTTCCTGAGCTGCTGGGCCCCTAAC
ATCAGCGAGATCACATACAGCTGGCGGAGAGAAACCACCATGGACTTCGGCATGGAACCCCACAGCCTGT
TTACAGATGGCCAGGTGCTGAGCATCTCTCTCGGCCCTGGCGATAGAGATGTGGCCTACAGCTGCATCGT
GTCTAACCCCGTGTCTTGGGATCTCGCCACCGTGACACCTTGGGATTCTTGTCACCATGAGGCTGCCCCT
GGCAAGGCCAGCTATAAGGATGGCGCGCCGGGCGGCGACAAGACCCACACCTGCCCCCCCTGCCCAGCTC
CAGAACTGCTGGGAGGGCCTTCCGTGTTCCTGTTCCCCCCCAAGCCCAAGGACACCCTGATGATCAGCAG
GACCCCCGAGGTGACCTGCGTGGTGGTGGCCGTGTCCCACGAGGACCCAGAGGTGAAGTTCAACTGGTAC
GTGGACGGCGTGGAGGTGCACAACGCCAAGACCAAGCCCAGAGAGGAGCAGTACAACAGCACCTACAGGG
TGGTGTCCGTGCTGACCGTGCTGCACCAGGACTGGCTGAACGGCAAAGAATACAAGTGCAAAGTCTCCAA
CAAGGCCCTGGCTGCCCCAATCGAAAAGACAATCAGCAAGGCCAAGGGCCAGCCACGGGAGCCCCAGGTG
TACACCCTGCCCCCCAGCCGGGAGGAGATGACCAAGAACCAGGTGTCCCTGACCTGTCTGGTGAAGGGCT
TCTACCCCAGCGATATCGCCGTGGAGTGGGAGAGCAACGGCCAGCCCGAGAACAACTACAAGACCACCCC
CCCAGTGCTGGACAGCGACGGCAGCTTCTTCCTGTACAGCAAGCTGACCGTGGACAAGTCCAGGTGGCAG
CAGGGCAACGTGTTCAGCTGCAGCGTGATGCACGAGGCCCTGCACAACCACTACACCCAGAAGTCCCTGA
GCCTGAGCCCCGGCGGCAGCGGTCTTAATGATATTTTCGAGGCTCAGAAGATTGAGTGGCATGAACACCA
CCACCATCACCACTAAGGCCGGCCTGTAGTCACTGGCACAACGCGTTACCCGGTAAGCCAATCGGGTATA
CACGGTCGTCATACTGCAGACAGGGTTCTTCTACTTTGCAAGATAGTCTTGAGTAGTAAAATAAATAGAT
AGAGAAAATCAGCCTCGACTGTGCCTTCTAGTTGCCAGCCATCTGTTGTTTGCCCCTCCCCCGTGCCTTC
CTTGACCCTGGAAGGTGCCACTCCCACTGTCCTTTCCTAATAAAATGAGGAAATTGCATCACAACACTCA
ACCCTATCTCGGTCTATTCTTTTGATTTATAAGGGATTTTGCCGATTTCGGCCTATTGGTTAAAAAATGA
GCTGATTTAACAAAAATTTAACGCGAATTAATTCTGTGGAATGTGTGTCAGTTAGGGTGTGGAAAGTCCC
CAGGCTCCCCAGCAGGCAGAAGTATGCAAAGCATGCATCTCAATTAGTCAGCAACCAGGTGTGGAAAGTC
CCCAGGCTCCCCAGCAGGCAGAAGTATGCAAAGCATGCATCTCAATTAGTCAGCAACCATAGTCCCGCCC
CTAACTCCGCCCATCCCGCCCCTAACTCCGCCCAGTTCCGCCCATTCTCCGCCCCATGGCTGACTAATTT
TTTTTATTTATGCAGAGGCCGAGGCCGCCTCTGCCTCTGAGCTATTCCAGAAGTAGTGAGGAGGCTTTTT
TGGAGGCCTAGGCTTTTGCAAAAAGCTCCCGGGAGCTTGTATATCCATTTTCGGATCTGATCAGCACGTG
TTGACAATTAATCATCGGCATAGTATATCGGCATAGTATAATACGACAAGGTGAGGAACTAAACCATGAC
CGAGTACAAGCCCACGGTGCGCCTCGCCACCCGCGACGACGTCCCCAGGGCCGTACGCACCCTCGCCGCC
GCGTTCGCCGACTACCCCGCCACGCGCCACACCGTCGATCCGGACCGCCACATCGAGCGGGTCACCGAGC
TGCAAGAACTCTTCCTCACGCGCGTCGGGCTCGACATCGGCAAGGTGTGGGTCGCGGACGACGGCGCCGC
GGTGGCGGTCTGGACCACGCCGGAGAGCGTCGAAGCGGGGGCGGTGTTCGCCGAGATCGGCCCGCGCATG
GCCGAGTTGAGCGGTTCCCGGCTGGCCGCGCAGCAACAGATGGAAGGCCTCCTGGCGCCGCACCGGCCCA
AGGAGCCCGCGTGGTTCCTGGCCACCGTCGGCGTCTCGCCCGACCACCAGGGCAAGGGTCTGGGCAGCGC
CGTCGTGCTCCCCGGAGTGGAGGCGGCCGAGCGCGCCGGGGTGCCCGCCTTCCTGGAGACATCCGCGCCC
CGCAACCTCCCCTTCTACGAGCGGCTCGGCTTCACCGTCACCGCCGACGTCGAGGTGCCCGAAGGACCGC
GCACCTGGTGCATGACCCGCAAGCCCGGTGCCTGACACGTGCTACGAGATTTCGATTCCACCGCCGCCTT
CTATGAAAGGTTGGGCTTCGGAATCGTTTTCCGGGACGCCGGCTGGATGATCCTCCAGCGCGGGGATCTC
ATGCTGGAGTTCTTCGCCCACCCCAACTTGTTTATTGCAGCTTATAATGGTTACAAATAAAGCAATAGCA
TCACAAATTTCACAAATAAAGCATTTTTTTCACTGCATTCTAGTTGTGGTTTGTCCAAACTCATCAATGT
ATCTTATCATGTCTGTATACCGTCGACCTCTAGCTAGAGCTTGGCGTAATCATGGTCATTACCAATGCTT
AATCAGTGAGGCACCTATCTCAGCGATCTGTCTATTTCGTTCATCCATAGTTGCCTGACTCCCCGTCGTG
TAGATAACTACGATACGGGAGGGCTTACCATCTGGCCCCAGCGCTGCGATGATACCGCGAGAACCACGCT
CACCGGCTCCGGATTTATCAGCAATAAACCAGCCAGCCGGAAGGGCCGAGCGCAGAAGTGGTCCTGCAAC
TTTATCCGCCTCCATCCAGTCTATTAATTGTTGCCGGGAAGCTAGAGTAAGTAGTTCGCCAGTTAATAGT
TTGCGCAACGTTGTTGCCATCGCTACAGGCATCGTGGTGTCACGCTCGTCGTTTGGTATGGCTTCATTCA
GCTCCGGTTCCCAACGATCAAGGCGAGTTACATGATCCCCCATGTTGTGCAAAAAAGCGGTTAGCTCCTT
CGGTCCTCCGATCGTTGTCAGAAGTAAGTTGGCCGCAGTGTTATCACTCATGGTTATGGCAGCACTGCAT
AATTCTCTTACTGTCATGCCATCCGTAAGATGCTTTTCTGTGACTGGTGAGTACTCAACCAAGTCATTCT
GAGAATAGTGTATGCGGCGACCGAGTTGCTCTTGCCCGGCGTCAATACGGGATAATACCGCGCCACATAG
CAGAACTTTAAAAGTGCTCATCATTGGAAAACGTTCTTCGGGGCGAAAACTCTCAAGGATCTTACCGCTG
TTGAGATCCAGTTCGATGTAACCCACTCGTGCACCCAACTGATCTTCAGCATCTTTTACTTTCACCAGCG
TTTCTGGGTGAGCAAAAACAGGAAGGCAAAATGCCGCAAAAAAGGGAATAAGGGCGACACGGAAATGTTG
AATACTCATATTCTTCCTT
