>Addgene plasmid #156631 | pD649-HAsp-SLAMF8-Fc(DAPA)-AviTag-6xHis | depositor partial sequence | sequence record 302372 | insert (extracellular domain)
GCTCAGGTTCTGTCTAAAGTTGGAGGATCTGTGCTGCTGGTGGCCGCCAGACCTCCTGGATTTCAAGTGC
GGGAAGCCATTTGGAGAAGCCTGTGGCCTTCTGAGGAACTGCTGGCCACCTTCTTCAGAGGCAGCCTGGA
AACCCTGTACCACAGCAGATTTCTGGGCAGAGCCCAGCTGCACTCCAACCTGTCTCTGGAACTGGGACCT
CTGGAAAGCGGCGACAGCGGCAATTTTTCCGTGCTGATGGTGGACACCAGAGGCCAGCCTTGGACACAGA
CACTGCAGCTGAAGGTGTACGACGCCGTGCCTAGACCTGTGGTCCAGGTGTTCATTGCCGTGGAAAGAGA
TGCCCAGCCTAGCAAGACCTGTCAGGTGTTCCTGAGCTGCTGGGCCCCTAACATCAGCGAGATCACATAC
AGCTGGCGGAGAGAAACCACCATGGACTTCGGCATGGAACCCCACAGCCTGTTTACAGATGGCCAGGTGC
TGAGCATCTCTCTCGGCCCTGGCGATAGAGATGTGGCCTACAGCTGCATCGTGTCTAACCCCGTGTCTTG
GGATCTCGCCACCGTGACACCTTGGGATTCTTGTCACCATGAGGCTGCCCCTGGCAAGGCCAGCTATAAG
GAT
